Addgene plasmid #122555: pAd5-B5
Purpose: Block 5 for AdenoBuilder genome assembly
Depositing lab: Fred Bunz. Depositing organization: Johns Hopkins University and School of Medicine. Publication: Seamless assembly of recombinant adenoviral genomes from high-copy plasmids. Miciak JJ, Hirshberg J, Bunz F. PLoS One. 2018 Jun 27;13(6):e0199563. doi: 10.1371/journal.pone.0199563. eCollection 2018. PubMed 29949649.
Backbone
  Vector backbone: pJet1.2
  Backbone manufacturer: ThermoFisher Scientific
  Backbone size w/o insert (bp): 2988
  Total vector size (bp): 10053
  Vector type: Synthetic Biology
Growth in bacteria
  Bacterial resistance: Ampicillin, 100 μg/mL
  Growth temperature: 37°C
  Growth strain: DH5alpha
  Copy number: High Copy
Gene/Insert
  Gene/Insert name: Adenovirus 5 genomic region 17998-25062
  Species: Synthetic; Adenovirus 5
  Insert size (bp): 7065
Terms and licenses: Academic/Nonprofit Terms; Industry Terms: Not Available to Industry
How to cite: pAd5-B5 was a gift from Fred Bunz (Addgene plasmid # 122555 ; http://n2t.net/addgene:122555 ; RRID:Addgene_122555)
