[The description below was written by a language model from this plasmid's Addgene catalogue record and pLannotate feature annotations shown in this document.]
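Description:
pAd5-B5 is a high-copy bacterial cloning plasmid that stores one segment ("Block 5") of the human adenovirus type 5 genome for the AdenoBuilder system, in which a recombinant adenoviral genome is assembled seamlessly from a set of plasmid-borne genomic blocks. The backbone is pJet1.2, a positive-selection cloning vector. It replicates in E. coli from a ColE1/pUC-type origin and is selected with ampicillin through the β-lactamase gene and its native promoter. The annotated backbone remnants are typical of pJet1.2: a T7 promoter next to the cloning site, a lac UV5 promoter with a CAP binding site, and a fragment of the eco47IR restriction endonuclease gene. In this vector family eco47IR is a lethal gene that is disrupted by insertion of the cloned fragment, so that only insert-bearing plasmids are recovered.

The roughly 7.1 kb insert corresponds to Ad5 genomic coordinates 17998–25062, giving a plasmid of about 10 kb. The feature table identifies the L3 late-region genes for pre-protein VI (capsid component and protease cofactor), hexon (the major capsid protein) and the adenoviral protease. The E2A DNA-binding protein, needed for viral genome replication, is encoded on the opposite strand. The insert ends with the first part of the L4 shutoff protein coding sequence, which is cut off at the block boundary and presumably continues in the adjacent block. These genes sit in their native viral context rather than under heterologous promoters. The plasmid is therefore not an expression or delivery vector on its own. It is a modular part to be combined with the other blocks to rebuild full-length adenoviral genomes. The record does not describe the assembly junctions or the release sites.
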