Features (pLannotate 1.2.2; 13 found; start..end, strand, type, name):
    305..323     +  promoter       T7 promoter: promoter for bacteriophage T7 RNA polymerase
    384..1133    +  CDS            L3: CAP6_ADE05 - Experimental evidence at protein level: Swiss-Prot protein existence level 1. [Protease cofactor]: Cofactor that activates the viral protease. Binds to viral protease in a 1:1 ratio. From Human adenovirus C serotype 5 (HAdV-5) (Human adenovirus 5).
   1222..4077    +  CDS            L3 (sequence partly withheld): CAPSH_ADE05 - Experimental evidence at protein level: Swiss-Prot protein existence level 1. Major capsid protein that self-associates to form 240 hexon trimers, each in the shape of a hexagon, building most of the pseudo T=25 capsid. Assembled into trimeric units with the help of the chaperone shutoff protein. Transported by pre-protein VI to the nucleus where it associates with other structural proteins to form an empty capsid. Might be involved, through its interaction with host dyneins, in the intracellular microtubule-dependent transport of incoming viral capsid to the nucleus. From Human
   4113..4724    +  CDS            L3: PRO_ADE05 - Experimental evidence at transcript level: Swiss-Prot protein existence level 2. Cleaves viral precursor proteins (pTP, pIIIa, pVI, pVII, pVIII, and pX) inside newly assembled particles giving rise to mature virions. Protease complexed to its cofactor slides along the viral DNA to specifically locate and cleave the viral precursors. Mature virions have a weakened organization compared to the unmature virions, thereby facilitating subsequent uncoating. Without maturation, the particle lacks infectivity and is unable to uncoat. Late in adenovirus infection, in the cytoplasm, may part
   4826..6412    -  CDS            DBP: DNB2_ADE05 - Experimental evidence at protein level: Swiss-Prot protein existence level 1. Plays a role in the elongation phase of viral strand displacement replication by unwinding the template in an ATP- independent fashion, employing its capacity to form multimers. Also enhances the rate of initiation. Released from template upon second strand synthesis. Assembles in complex with viral pTP, viral pol, host NFIA and host POU2F1/OCT1 on viral origin of replication. Covers the whole ssDNA genome during synthesis. The complementary strand synthesis induces its relese from DNA template. May inhi
   6441..7442    +  CDS            L4 (fragment): SHUT_ADE05 - Experimental evidence at protein level: Swiss-Prot protein existence level 1. Protein that inhibits host translation while promoting late viral translation by ribosome shunting. Blocks host cap-dependent translation by binding to eIF4G, displacing MKNK1 from cap initiation complexes and preventing EIF4E phosphorylation. Binds to the tripartite leader sequence of viral late mRNAs and recruits host eIF4G, PABPC1/poly-A binding protein and 40S ribosomes subunits on viral mRNAs, allowing ribosome shunting and efficient translation of late viral mRNAs even though conventional translati
   7451..7831    -  CDS            eco47IR (fragment): T2E7_ECOLX - Protein predicted: Swiss-Prot protein existence level 4. Recognizes the double-stranded sequence GGWCC and cleaves after G-1. From Escherichia coli.
   7884..7914    -  promoter       lac UV5 promoter: E. coli lac promoter with an "up" mutation
   7929..7950    -  protein_bind   CAP binding site: CAP binding activates transcription in the presence of cAMP. E. coli catabolite activator protein
   7975..8058    -  CDS            lacI (fragment): lac repressor; lacI; The lac repressor binds to the lac operator to inhibit transcription in E. coli. This inhibition can be relieved by adding lactose or isopropyl-β-D-thiogalactopyranoside (IPTG).
   8241..8829    -  rep_origin     ori: high-copy-number ColE1/pMB1/pBR322/pUC origin of replication
   9000..9860    -  CDS            AmpR: β-lactamase; bla; confers resistance to ampicillin, carbenicillin, and related antibiotics
   9861..9965    -  promoter       AmpR promoter: bla
>Addgene plasmid #122555 | pAd5-B5 | addgene full sequence | sequence record 331117 | Addgene NGS Result
GCCCCTGCAGCCGAATTATATTATTTTTGCCAAATAATTTTTAACAAAAGCTCTGAAGTCTTCTTCATTT
AAATTCTTAGATGATACTTCATCTGGAAAATTGTCCCAATTAGTAGCATCACGCTGTGAGTAAGTTCTAA
ACCATTTTTTTATTGTTGTATTATCTCTAATCTTACTACTCGATGAGTTTTCGGTATTATCTCTATTTTT
AACTTGGAGCAGGTTCCATTCATTGTTTTTTTCATCATAGTGAATAAAATCAACTGCTTTAACACTTGTG
CCTGAACACCATATCCATCCGGCGTAATACGACTCACTATAGGGAGAGCGGCCGCCAGATCTTCCGGATG
GCTCGAGTTTTTCAGCAAGATCTTCGAAGTAGAATGGAAGACATCAACTTTGCGTCTCTGGCCCCGCGAC
ACGGCTCGCGCCCGTTCATGGGAAACTGGCAAGATATCGGCACCAGCAATATGAGCGGTGGCGCCTTCAG
CTGGGGCTCGCTGTGGAGCGGCATTAAAAATTTCGGTTCCACCGTTAAGAACTATGGCAGCAAGGCCTGG
AACAGCAGCACAGGCCAGATGCTGAGGGATAAGTTGAAAGAGCAAAATTTCCAACAAAAGGTGGTAGATG
GCCTGGCCTCTGGCATTAGCGGGGTGGTGGACCTGGCCAACCAGGCAGTGCAAAATAAGATTAACAGTAA
GCTTGATCCCCGCCCTCCCGTAGAGGAGCCTCCACCGGCCGTGGAGACAGTGTCTCCAGAGGGGCGTGGC
GAAAAGCGTCCGCGCCCCGACAGGGAAGAAACTCTGGTGACGCAAATAGACGAGCCTCCCTCGTACGAGG
AGGCACTAAAGCAAGGCCTGCCCACCACCCGTCCCATCGCGCCCATGGCTACCGGAGTGCTGGGCCAGCA
CACACCCGTAACGCTGGACCTGCCTCCCCCCGCCGACACCCAGCAGAAACCTGTGCTGCCAGGCCCGACC
GCCGTTGTTGTAACCCGTCCTAGCCGCGCGTCCCTGCGCCGCGCCGCCAGCGGTCCGCGATCGTTGCGGC
CCGTAGCCAGTGGCAACTGGCAAAGCACACTGAACAGCATCGTGGGTCTGGGGGTGCAATCCCTGAAGCG
CCGACGATGCTTCTGATAGCTAACGTGTCGTATGTGTGTCATGTATGCGTCCATGTCGCCGCCAGAGGAG
CTGCTGAGCCGCCGCGCGCCCGCTTTCCAAGATGGCTACCCCTTCGATGATGCCGCAGTGGTCTTACATG
CACATCTCGGGCCAGGACGCCTCGGAGTACCTGAGCCCCGGGCTGGTGCAGTTTGCCCGCGCCACCGAGA
CGTACTTCAGCCTGAATAACAAGTTTAGAAACCCCACGGTGGCGCCTACGCACGACGTGACCACAGACCG
GTCCCAGCGTTTGACGCTGCGGTTCATCCCTGTGGACCGTGAGGATACTGCGTACTCGTACAAGGCGCGG
TTCACCCTAGCTGTGGGTGATAACCGTGTGCTGGACATGGCTTCCACGTACTTTGACATCCGCGGCGTGC
TGGACAGGGGCCCTACTTTTAAGCCCTACTCTGGCACTGCCTACAACGCCCTGGCTCCCAAGGGTGCCCC
AAATCCTTGCGAATGGGATGAAGCTGCTACTGCTCTTGAAATAAACCTAGAAGAAGAGGACGATGACAAC
GAAGACGAAGTAGACGAGCAAGCTGAGCAGCAAAAAACTCACGTATTTGGGCAGGCGCCTTATTCTGGTA
TAAATATTACAAAGGAGGGTATTCAAATAGGTGTCGAAGGTCAAACACCTAAATATGCCGATAAAACATT
TCAACCTGAACCTCAAATAGGAGAATCTCAGTGGTACGAAACAGAAATTAATCATGCAGCTGGGAGAGTC
CTAAAAAAGACTACCCCAATGAAACCATGTTACGGTTCATATGCAAAACCCACAAATGAAAATGGAGGGC
AAGGCATTCTTGTAAAGCAACAAAATGGAAAGCTAGAAAGTCAAGTGGAAATGCAATTTTTCTCAACTAC
TGAGGCAGCCGCAGGCAATGGTGATAACTTGACTCCTAAAGTGGTATTGTACAGTGAAGATGTAGATATA
GAAACCCCAGACACTCATATTTCTTACATGCCCACTATTAAGGAAGGTAACTCACGAGAACTAATGGGCC
AACAATCTATGCCCAACAGGCCTAATTACATTGCTTTTAGGGACAATTTTATTGGTCTAATGTATTACAA
CAGCACGGGTAATATGGGTGTTCTGGCGGGCCAAGCATCGCAGTTGAATGCTGTTGTAGATTTGCAAGAC
AGAAACACAGAGCTTTCATACCAGCTTTTGCTTGATTCCATTGGTGATAGAACCAGGTACTTTTCTATGT
GGAATCAGGCTGTTGACAGCTATGATCCAGATGTTAGAATTATTGAAAATCATGGAACTGAAGATGAACT
TCCAAATTACTGCTTTCCACTGGGAGGTGTGATTAATACAGAGACTCTTACCAAGGTAAAACCTAAAACA
GGTCAGGAAAATGGATGGGAAAAAGATGCTACAGAATTTTCAGATAAAAATGAAATAAGAGTTGGAAATA
ATTTTGCCATGGAAATCAATCTAAATGCCAACCTGTGGAGAAATTTCCTGTACTCCAACATAGCGCTGTA
TTTGCCCGACAAGCTAAAGTACAGTCCTTCCAACGTAAAAATTTCTGATAACCCAAACACCTACGACTAC
ATGAACAAGCGAGTGGTGGCTCCCGGGCTAGTGGACTGCTACATTAACCTTGGAGCACGCTGGTCCCTTG
ACTATATGGACAACGTCAACCCATTTAACCACCACCGCAATGCTGGCCTGCGCTACCGCTCAATGTTGCT
GGGCAATGGTCGCTATGTGCCCTTCCACATCCAGGTGCCTCAGAAGTTCTTTGCCATTAAAAACCTCCTT
CTCCTGCCGGGCTCATACACCTACGAGTGGAACTTCAGGAAGGATGTTAACATGGTTCTGCAGAGCTCCC
TAGGAAATGACCTAAGGGTTGACGGAGCCAGCATTAAGTTTGATAGCATTTGCCTTTACGCCACCTTCTT
CCCCATGGCCCACAACACCGCCTCCACGCTTGAGGCCATGCTTAGAAACGACACCAACGACCAGTCCTTT
AACGACTATCTC
[453 nt withheld, positions 3163-3615]
CAGCCCATGAGCCGTCAGGTGGTGGATGATACTAAATACAAGGACTACCAACAGGTGGGCATCCTACACC
AACACAACAACTCTGGATTTGTTGGCTACCTTGCCCCCACCATGCGCGAAGGACAGGCCTACCCTGCTAA
CTTCCCCTATCCGCTTATAGGCAAGACCGCAGTTGACAGCATTACCCAGAAAAAGTTTCTTTGCGATCGC
ACCCTTTGGCGCATCCCATTCTCCAGTAACTTTATGTCCATGGGCGCACTCACAGACCTGGGCCAAAACC
TTCTCTACGCCAACTCCGCCCACGCGCTAGACATGACTTTTGAGGTGGATCCCATGGACGAGCCCACCCT
TCTTTATGTTTTGTTTGAAGTCTTTGACGTGGTCCGTGTGCACCAGCCGCACCGCGGCGTCATCGAAACC
GTGTACCTGCGCACGCCCTTCTCGGCCGGCAACGCCACAACATAAAGAAGCAAGCAACATCAACAACAGC
TGCCGCCATGGGCTCCAGTGAGCAGGAACTGAAAGCCATTGTCAAAGATCTTGGTTGTGGGCCATATTTT
TTGGGCACCTATGACAAGCGCTTTCCAGGCTTTGTTTCTCCACACAAGCTCGCCTGCGCCATAGTCAATA
CGGCCGGTCGCGAGACTGGGGGCGTACACTGGATGGCCTTTGCCTGGAACCCGCACTCAAAAACATGCTA
CCTCTTTGAGCCCTTTGGCTTTTCTGACCAGCGACTCAAGCAGGTTTACCAGTTTGAGTACGAGTCACTC
CTGCGCCGTAGCGCCATTGCTTCTTCCCCCGACCGCTGTATAACGCTGGAAAAGTCCACCCAAAGCGTAC
AGGGGCCCAACTCGGCCGCCTGTGGACTATTCTGCTGCATGTTTCTCCACGCCTTTGCCAACTGGCCCCA
AACTCCCATGGATCACAACCCCACCATGAACCTTATTACCGGGGTACCCAACTCCATGCTCAACAGTCCC
CAGGTACAGCCCACCCTGCGTCGCAACCAGGAACAGCTCTACAGCTTCCTGGAGCGCCACTCGCCCTACT
TCCGCAGCCACAGTGCGCAGATTAGGAGCGCCACTTCTTTTTGTCACTTGAAAAACATGTAAAAATAATG
TACTAGAGACACTTTCAATAAAGGCAAATGCTTTTATTTGTACACTCTCGGGTGATTATTTACCCCCACC
CTTGCCGTCTGCGCCGTTTAAAAATCAAAGGGGTTCTGCCGCGCATCGCTATGCGCCACTGGCAGGGACA
CGTTGCGATACTGGTGTTTAGTGCTCCACTTAAACTCAGGCACAACCATCCGCGGCAGCTCGGTGAAGTT
TTCACTCCACAGGCTGCGCACCATCACCAACGCGTTTAGCAGGTCGGGCGCCGATATCTTGAAGTCGCAG
TTGGGGCCTCCGCCCTGCGCGCGCGAGTTGCGATACACAGGGTTGCAGCACTGGAACACTATCAGCGCCG
GGTGGTGCACGCTGGCCAGCACGCTCTTGTCGGAGATCAGATCCGCGTCCAGGTCCTCCGCGTTGCTCAG
GGCGAACGGAGTCAACTTTGGTAGCTGCCTTCCCAAAAAGGGCGCGTGCCCAGGCTTTGAGTTGCACTCG
CACCGTAGTGGCATCAAAAGGTGACCGTGCCCGGTCTGGGCGTTAGGATACAGCGCCTGCATAAAAGCCT
TGATCTGCTTAAAAGCCACCTGAGCCTTTGCGCCTTCAGAGAAGAACATGCCGCAAGACTTGCCGGAAAA
CTGATTGGCCGGACAGGCCGCGTCGTGCACGCAGCACCTTGCGTCGGTGTTGGAGATCTGCACCACATTT
CGGCCCCACCGGTTCTTCACGATCTTGGCCTTGCTAGACTGCTCCTTCAGCGCGCGCTGCCCGTTTTCGC
TCGTCACATCCATTTCAATCACGTGCTCCTTATTTATCATAATGCTTCCGTGTAGACACTTAAGCTCGCC
TTCGATCTCAGCGCAGCGGTGCAGCCACAACGCGCAGCCCGTGGGCTCGTGATGCTTGTAGGTCACCTCT
GCAAACGACTGCAGGTACGCCTGCAGGAATCGCCCCATCATCGTCACAAAGGTCTTGTTGCTGGTGAAGG
TCAGCTGCAACCCGCGGTGCTCCTCGTTCAGCCAGGTCTTGCATACGGCCGCCAGAGCTTCCACTTGGTC
AGGCAGTAGTTTGAAGTTCGCCTTTAGATCGTTATCCACGTGGTACTTGTCCATCAGCGCGCGCGCAGCC
TCCATGCCCTTCTCCCACGCAGACACGATCGGCACACTCAGCGGGTTCATCACCGTAATTTCACTTTCCG
CTTCGCTGGGCTCTTCCTCTTCCTCTTGCGTCCGCATACCACGCGCCACTGGGTCGTCTTCATTCAGCCG
CCGCACTGTGCGCTTACCTCCTTTGCCATGCTTGATTAGCACCGGTGGGTTGCTGAAACCCACCATTTGT
AGCGCCACATCTTCTCTTTCTTCCTCGCTGTCCACGATTACCTCTGGTGATGGCGGGCGCTCGGGCTTGG
GAGAAGGGCGCTTCTTTTTCTTCTTGGGCGCAATGGCCAAATCCGCCGCCGAGGTCGATGGCCGCGGGCT
GGGTGTGCGCGGCACCAGCGCGTCTTGTGATGAGTCTTCCTCGTCCTCGGACTCGATACGCCGCCTCATC
CGCTTTTTTGGGGGCGCCCGGGGAGGCGGCGGCGACGGGGACGGGGACGACACGTCCTCCATGGTTGGGG
GACGTCGCGCCGCACCGCGTCCGCGCTCGGGGGTGGTTTCGCGCTGCTCCTCTTCCCGACTGGCCATTTC
CTTCTCCTATAGGCAGAAAAAGATCATGGAGTCAGTCGAGAAGAAGGACAGCCTAACCGCCCCCTCTGAG
TTCGCCACCACCGCCTCCACCGATGCCGCCAACGCGCCTACCACCTTCCCCGTCGAGGCACCCCCGCTTG
AGGAGGAGGAAGTGATTATCGAGCAGGACCCAGGTTTTGTAAGCGAAGACGACGAGGACCGCTCAGTACC
AACAGAGGATAAAAAGCAAGACCAGGACAACGCAGAGGCAAACGAGGAACAAGTCGGGCGGGGGGACGAA
AGGCATGGCGACTACCTAGATGTGGGAGACGACGTGCTGTTGAAGCATCTGCAGCGCCAGTGCGCCATTA
TCTGCGACGCGTTGCAAGAGCGCAGCGATGTGCCCCTCGCCATAGCGGATGTCAGCCTTGCCTACGAACG
CCACCTATTCTCACCGCGCGTACCCCCCAAACGCCAAGAAAACGGCACATGCGAGCCCAACCCGCGCCTC
AACTTCTACCCCGTATTTGCCGTGCCAGAGGTGCTTGCCACCTATCACATCTTTTTCCAAAACTGCAAGA
TACCCCTATCCTGCCGTGCCAACCGCAGCCGAGCGGACAAGCAGCTGGCCTTGCGGCAGGGCGCTGTCAT
ACCTGATATCGCCTCGCTCAACGAAGTGCCAAAAATCTTTGAGGGTCTTGGACGCGACGAGAAGCGCGCG
GCAAACGCTCTGCAACAGGAAAACAGCGAAAATGAAAGTCACTCTGGAGTGTTGGTGGAACTCGAGGGTG
ACAACGCGCGCCTAGCCGTACTAAAACGCAGCATCGAGGTCACCCACTTTGCCTACCCGGCACTTAACCT
ACCCCCCAAGGTCATGAGCACAGTCATGAGTGAGCTGATCGTGCGCCGTGCGCAGCCCCTGGAGAGGGAT
GCAAATTTGCAAGAACAAACAGAGGAGGGCCTACCCGCAGTTGGCGACGAGCAGCTAGCGCGCTGGCTTC
AAACGCGCGAGCCTGCCGACTTGGAGGAGCGACGCAAACTAATGATGTTCGAACATCTTTCTAGAAGATC
TCCTACAATATTCTCAGCTGCCATGGAAAATCGATGTTCTTCTTTTATTCTCTCAAGATTTTCAGGCTGT
ATATTAAAACTTATATTAAGAACTATGCTAACCACCTCATCAGGAACCGTTGTAGGTGGCGTGGGTTTTC
TTGGCAATCGACTCTCATGAAAACTACGAGCTAAATATTCAATATGTTCCTCTTGACCAACTTTATTCTG
CATTTTTTTTGAACGAGGTTTAGAGCAAGCTTCAGGAAACTGAGACAGGAATTTTATTAAAAATTTAAAT
TTTGAAGAAAGTTCAGGGTTAATAGCATCCATTTTTTGCTTTGCAAGTTCCTCAGCATTCTTAACAAAAG
ACGTCTCTTTTGACATGTTTAAAGTTTAAACCTCCTGTGTGAAATTATTATCCGCTCATAATTCCACACA
TTATACGAGCCGGAAGCATAAAGTGTAAAGCCTGGGGTGCCTAATGAGTGAGCTAACTCACATTAATTGC
GTTGCGCTCACTGCCAATTGCTTTCCAGTCGGGAAACCTGTCGTGCCAGCTGCATTAATGAATCGGCCAA
CGCGCGGGGAGAGGCGGTTTGCGTATTGGGCGCTCTTCCGCTTCCTCGCTCACTGACTCGCTGCGCTCGG
TCGTTCGGCTGCGGCGAGCGGTATCAGCTCACTCAAAGGCGGTAATACGGTTATCCACAGAATCAGGGGA
TAACGCAGGAAAGAACATGTGAGCAAAAGGCCAGCAAAAGGCCAGGAACCGTAAAAAGGCCGCGTTGCTG
GCGTTTTTCCATAGGCTCCGCCCCCCTGACGAGCATCACAAAAATCGACGCTCAAGTCAGAGGTGGCGAA
ACCCGACAGGACTATAAAGATACCAGGCGTTTCCCCCTGGAAGCTCCCTCGTGCGCTCTCCTGTTCCGAC
CCTGCCGCTTACCGGATACCTGTCCGCCTTTCTCCCTTCGGGAAGCGTGGCGCTTTCTCATAGCTCACGC
TGTAGGTATCTCAGTTCGGTGTAGGTCGTTCGCTCCAAGCTGGGCTGTGTGCACGAACCCCCCGTTCAGC
CCGACCGCTGCGCCTTATCCGGTAACTATCGTCTTGAGTCCAACCCGGTAAGACACGACTTATCGCCACT
GGCAGCAGCCACTGGTAACAGGATTAGCAGAGCGAGGTATGTAGGCGGTGCTACAGAGTTCTTGAAGTGG
TGGCCTAACTACGGCTACACTAGAAGAACAGTATTTGGTATCTGCGCTCTGCTGAAGCCAGTTACCTTCG
GAAAAAGAGTTGGTAGCTCTTGATCCGGCAAACAAACCACCGCTGGTAGCGGTGGTTTTTTTGTTTGCAA
GCAGCAGATTACGCGCAGAAAAAAAGGATCTCAAGAAGATCCTTTGATCTTTTCTACGGGGTCTGACGCT
CAGTGGAACGAAAACTCACGTTAAGGGATTTTGGTCATGAGATTATCAAAAAGGATCTTCACCTAGATCC
TTTTAAATTAAAAATGAAGTTTTAAATCAATCTAAAGTATATATGAGTAAACTTGGTCTGACAGTTACCA
ATGCTTAATCAGTGAGGCACCTATCTCAGCGATCTGTCTATTTCGTTCATCCATAGTTGCCTGACTCCCC
GTCGTGTAGATAACTACGATACGGGAGGGCTTACCATCTGGCCCCAGTGCTGCAATGATACCGCGAGACC
CACGCTCACCGGCTCCAGATTTATCAGCAATAAACCAGCCAGCCGGAAGGGCCGAGCGCAGAAGTGGTCC
TGCAACTTTATCCGCCTCCATCCAGTCTATTAATTGTTGCCGGGAAGCTAGAGTAAGTAGTTCGCCAGTT
AATAGTTTGCGCAACGTTGTTGCCATTGCTACAGGCATCGTGGTGTCACGCTCGTCGTTTGGTATGGCTT
CATTCAGCTCCGGTTCCCAACGATCAAGGCGAGTTACATGATCCCCCATGTTGTGCAAAAAAGCGGTTAG
CTCCTTCGGTCCTCCGATCGTTGTCAGAAGTAAGTTGGCCGCAGTGTTATCACTCATGGTTATGGCAGCA
CTGCATAATTCTCTTACTGTCATGCCATCCGTAAGATGCTTTTCTGTGACTGGTGAGTACTCAACCAAGT
CATTCTGAGAATAGTGTATGCGGCGACCGAGTTGCTCTTGCCCGGCGTCAATACGGGATAATACCGCGCC
ACATAGCAGAACTTTAAAAGTGCTCATCATTGGAAAACGTTCTTCGGGGCGAAAACTCTCAAGGATCTTA
CCGCTGTTGAGATCCAGTTCGATGTAACCCACTCGTGCACCCAACTGATCTTCAGCATCTTTTACTTTCA
CCAGCGTTTCTGGGTGAGCAAAAACAGGAAGGCAAAATGCCGCAAAAAAGGGAATAAGGGCGACACGGAA
ATGTTGAATACTCATACTCTTCCTTTTTCAATATTATTGAAGCATTTATCAGGGTTATTGTCTCATGAGC
GGATACATATTTGAATGTATTTAGAAAAATAAACAAATAGGGGTTCCGCGCACATTTCCCCGAAAAGTGC
CACCTGACGTCTAAGAAACCATTATTATCATGACATTAACCTATAAAAATAGGCGTATCACGAGGCC
